>Addgene plasmid #157505 | pD649-HAsp-NOTCH4(Trunc2)-COMP5AP-AviTag-9xHis | depositor full sequence | sequence record 304119 | Full Sequence
TTTCAATATTATTGAAGCATTTATCAGGGTTATTGTCTCATGAGCGGATACATATTTGAATGTATTTAGA
AAAATAAACAAATAGGGGTCAGTGTTACAACCAATTAACCAATTCTGAACATTATCGCGAGCCCATTTAT
ACCTGAATATGGCTCATAACACCCCTTGCTCATGACCAAAATCCCTTAACGTGAGTTACGCGCGCGTCGT
TCCACTGAGCGTCAGACCCCGTAGAAAAGATCAAAGGATCTTCTTGAGATCCTTTTTTTCTGCGCGTAAT
CTGCTGCTTGCAAACAAAAAAACCACCGCTACCAGCGGTGGTTTGTTTGCCGGATCAAGAGCTACCAACT
CTTTTTCCGAAGGTAACTGGCTTCAGCAGAGCGCAGATACCAAATACTGTTCTTCTAGTGTAGCCGTAGT
TAGCCCACCACTTCAAGAACTCTGTAGCACCGCCTACATACCTCGCTCTGCTAATCCTGTTACCAGTGGC
TGCTGCCAGTGGCGATAAGTCGTGTCTTACCGGGTTGGACTCAAGACGATAGTTACCGGATAAGGCGCAG
CGGTCGGGCTGAACGGGGGGTTCGTGCACACAGCCCAGCTTGGAGCGAACGACCTACACCGAACTGAGAT
ACCTACAGCGTGAGCTATGAGAAAGCGCCACGCTTCCCGAAGGGAGAAAGGCGGACAGGTATCCGGTAAG
CGGCAGGGTCGGAACAGGAGAGCGCACGAGGGAGCTTCCAGGGGGAAACGCCTGGTATCTTTATAGTCCT
GTCGGGTTTCGCCACCTCTGACTTGAGCGTCGATTTTTGTGATGCTCGTCAGGGGGGCGGAGCCTATGGA
AAAACGCCAGCAACGCGGCCTTTTTACGGTTCCTGGCCTTTTGCTGGCCTTTTGCTCACATGTTCTTTCC
TGCGTTATCCCCTGATTCTGTGGATAACCGTATTACCGCCTTTGAGTGAGCTGATACCGCTCGCCGCAGC
CGAACGACCGAGCGCAGCGAGTCAGTGAGCGAGGAAGCGGAAGGCGAGAGTAGGGAACTGCCAGGCATCA
AACTAAGCAGAAGGCCCCTGACGGATGGCCTTTTTGCGTTTCTACAAACTCTTTCTGTGTTGTAAAACGA
CGGCCAGTCTTAAGCTCGGGCCCCCTGGGCGGTTCTGATAACGAGTAATCGTTAATCCGCAAATAACGTA
AAAACCCGCTTCGGCGGGTTTTTTTATGGGGGGAGTTTAGGGAAAGAGCATTTGTCAGAATATTTAAGGG
CGCCTGTCACTTTGCTTGATATATGAGAATTATTTAACCTTATAAATGAGAAAAAAGCAACGCACTTTAA
ATAAGATACGTTGCTTTTTCGATTGATGAACACCTATAATTAAACTATTCATCTATTATTTATGATTTTT
TGTATATACAATATTTCTAGTTTGTTAAAGAGAATTAAGAAAATAAATCTCGAAAATAATAAAGGGAAAA
TCAGTTTTTGATATCAAAATTATACATGTCAACGATAATACAAAATATAATACAAACTATAAGATGTTAT
CAGTATTTATTATCATTTAGAATAAATTTTGTGTCGCCCTTAATTGTGAGCGGATAACAATTACGAGCTT
CATGCACAGTGGCGTTGACTCAATATTGGCCATTAGCCATATTATTCATTGGTTATATAGCATAAATCAA
TATTGGCTATTGGCCATTGCATACGTTGTATCTATATCATAATATGTACATTTATATTGGCTCATGTCCA
ATATGACCGCCATGTTGGCATTGATTATTGACTAGTTATTAATAGTAATCAATTACGGGGTCATTAGTTC
ATAGCCCATATATGGAGTTCCGCGTTACATAACTTACGGTAAATGGCCCGCCTGGCTGACCGCCCAACGA
CCCCCGCCCATTGACGTCAATAATGACGTATGTTCCCATAGTAACGCCAATAGGGACTTTCCATTGACGT
CAATGGGTGGAGTATTTACGGTAAACTGCCCACTTGGCAGTACATCAAGTGTATCATATGCCAAGTACGC
CCCCTATTGACGTCAATGACGGTAAATGGCCCGCCTGGCATTATGCCCAGTACATGACCTTATGGGACTT
TCCTACTTGGCAGTACATCTACGTATTAGTCATCGCTATTACCATGGTGATGCGGTTTTGGCAGTACATC
AATGGGCGTGGATAGCGGTTTGACTCACGGGGATTTCCAAGTCTCCACCCCATTGACGTCAATGGGAGTT
TGTTTTGGCACCAAAATCAACGGGACTTTCCAAAATGTCGTAACAACTCCGCCCCATTGACGCAAATGGG
CGGTAGGCGTGTACGGTGGGAGGTCTATATAAGCAGAGCTCGTTTAGTGAACCGTCAGATCGCCTGGAGA
CGCCATCCACGCTGTTTTGACCTCCATAGAAGACACCGGGACCGATCCAGCCTCCGCGGCCGGGAACGGT
GCATTGGAACGCGGATTCCCCGTGCCAAGAGTGACGTAAGTACCGCCTATAGAGTCTATAGGCCCACCCC
CTTGGCTTCGTTAGAACGCGGCTACAATTAATACATAACCTTATGTATCATACACATACGATTTAGGTGA
CACTATAGAATAACATCCACTTTGCCTTTCTCTCCACAGGTGTCCACTCCCAGGTCCAACTGCACCTCGG
TTCTATCGAAAACGCGCCTGCTAGCGCCACCATGAAGACCATCATTGCCCTGAGCTACATCTTCTGCCTG
GTGTTCGCTGCGGCCGCCAGAGGACTGCTGTGTGGATCTTTTCCAGAGCCTTGCGCCAATGGCGGCACAT
GTCTGTCTCTGTCTCTCGGCCAGGGAACCTGTCAGTGTGCTCCTGGATTTCTGGGCGAGACTTGTCAGTT
CCCCGATCCTTGTCAGAACGCCCAGCTGTGTCAGAATGGCGGCTCTTGTCAAGCTCTGCTGCCTGCTCCT
CTGGGACTGCCTTCTTCTCCATCTCCACTGACACCCAGCTTTCTGTGCACCTGTCTGCCTGGCTTTACCG
GCGAAAGATGCCAGGCCAAGCTGGAAGATCCCTGTCCTCCTAGCTTCTGCAGCAAGAGGGGCAGATGTCA
CATCCAGGCAAGCGGCAGACCTCAGTGTTCTTGTATGCCTGGCTGGACAGGCGAGCAGTGCCAGCTGAGA
GATTTCTGCAGCGCCAATCCTTGTGTGAACGGCGGCGTGTGTCTGGCCACATATCCTCAGATCCAGTGCC
ACTGTCCTCCAGGCTTTGAGGGACACGCCTGCGAGAGGGATGTGAACGAGTGTTTTCAGGACCCCGGACC
TTGTCCTAAGGGCACCTCTTGTCACAACACCCTGGGCAGCTTCCAGTGTCTGTGTCCTGTGGGACAAGAG
GGACCCAGATGTGAACTGAGAGCCGGGCCTTGTCCACCTAGAGGCTGTTCTAATGGCGGGACCTGTCAGC
TGATGCCCGAGAAGGATAGCACCTTCCACCTGTGTCTGTGCCCACCTGGCTTCATCGGCCCCGATTGCGA
AGTGAACCCCGACAATTGTGTGTCCCACCAGTGCCAGAACGGCGGAACTTGTCAGGACGGCCTGGACACC
TATACCTGCCTGTGTCCAGAGACATGGACCGGCTGGGATTGCAGCGAGGATGTGGATGAGTGTGAAACAC
AGGGCCCTCCACACTGCAGAAACGGCGGGACATGCCAGAATAGCGCCGGCTCTTTTCACTGCGTGTGTGT
GTCAGGCTGGGGCGGCACAAGCTGCGAGGAAAATCTGGACGATTGCATTGCCGCCACATGCGCCCCTGGC
AGCACATGTATTGATAGAGTGGGCTCCTTCAGCTGTCTCTGCCCTCCTGGAAGAACAGGCCTGCTGTGTC
ACCTGGAAGATATGTGCCTGAGCCAGCCTTGTCATGGCGACGCCCAGTGTAGCACAAATCCTCTGACCGG
CAGCACCCTGTGTCTTTGTCAGCCTGGCTACTCTGGCCCTACCTGCCACCAGGATCTGGATGAATGTCTG
ATGGCCCAGCAGGGCCCTTCTCCTTGTGAACATGGCGGAAGCTGTCTGAACACACCCGGCAGCTTCAACT
GCTTGTGTCCTCCTGGCTACACCGGAAGCAGATGCGAGGCCGATCACAACGAATGCCTGTCTCAGCCTTG
CCATCCTGGCTCTACCTGTCTGGATCTGCTGGCCACCTTTCACTGCCTCTGTCCGCCTGGACTGGAAGGA
CAGCTGTGCGAGGTGGAAACAAATGAGTGCGCCAGCGCTCCTTGCCTGAATCACGCCGATTGCCACGACC
TGCTGAACGGCTTTCAGTGTATCTGCCTGCCTGGATTCAGCGGCACCAGATGCGAAGAGGACATCGACGA
GTGTAGAAGCAGCCCTTGTGCCAACGGTGGCCAGTGTCAAGATCAGCCAGGCGCCTTCCACTGCAAGTGT
CTGCCAGGATTTGAAGGCCCCAGATGCCAGACCGAAGTGGACGAGTGTCTGAGCGATCCATGTCCAGTGG
GAGCCTCTTGTCTTGACCTGCCTGGCGCCTTCTTTTGTCTTTGCCCTAGCGGCTTTACAGGGCAGCTGTG
TGAAGTGCCCCTGTGCGCTCCTAATCTGTGCCAGCCTAAACAGATCTGCAAGGACCAGAAGGATAAGGCC
AACTGCCTTTGTCCTGATGGCTCTCCAGGATGCGCCCCACCTGAGGATAATTGCACATGTCACCACGGCC
ACTGCCAGAGAAGCTCTTGTGTGTGTGATGTCGGATGGACAGGACCCGAGTGCGAAGCCGAAGGCGCGCC
GGAAGATCAAGTTGATCCAAGATTGATTGATGGCAAGGGCGGATCTCTGGAGGTGCTGTTCCAGGGACCA
GGCGGAAGCGGCAATCCCGGCGGCGATCTGGCCCCCCAGATGCTGCGCGAGCTGCAGGAGACCAATGCCG
CCCTGCAGGACGTGCGCGAGCTGCTGCGCCACCGCGTGAAGGAGATCACCTTCCTGAAGAACACCGTGAT
GGAGTGCGACGCCTGCGGTATGCAGCCCTCTAGAGGCTCCGGCTCCATCATCCCAGTTGAGGAGGAGAAC
CCGGACTTCTGGAACCGCGAGGCAGCCGAGGCCCTGGGTGCCGCCAAGAAGCTGCAGCCTGCACAGACAG
CCGCCAAGAACCTCATCATCTTCCTGGGCGATGGGATGGGGGTGTCTACGGTGACAGCTGCCAGGATCCT
AAAAGGGCAGAAGAAGGACAAACTGGGGCCTGAGATACCCCTGGCCATGGACCGCTTCCCATATGTGGCT
CTGTCCAAGACATACAATGTAGACAAACATGTGCCAGACAGTGGAGCCACAGCCACGGCCTACCTGTGCG
GGGTCAAGGGCAACTTCCAGACCATTGGCTTGAGTGCAGCCGCCCGCTTTAACCAGTGCAACACGACACG
CGGCAACGAGGTCATCTCCGTGATGAATCGGGCCAAGAAAGCAGGGAAGTCAGTGGGAGTGGTAACCACC
ACACGAGTGCAGCACGCCTCGCCAGCCGGCACCTACGCCCACACGGTGAACCGCAACTGGTACTCGGACG
CCGACGTGCCTGCCTCGGCCCGCCAGGAGGGGTGCCAGGACATCGCTACGCAGCTCATCTCCAACATGGA
CATTGACGTGATCCTAGGTGGAGGCCGAAAGTACATGTTTCGCATGGGAACCCCAGACCCTGAGTACCCA
GATGACTACAGCCAAGGTGGGACCAGGCTGGACGGGAAGAATCTGGTGCAGGAATGGCTGGCGAAGCGCC
AGGGTGCCCGGTATGTGTGGAACCGCACTGAGCTCATGCAGGCTTCCCTGGACCCGTCTGTGACCCATCT
CATGGGTCTCTTTGAGCCTGGAGACATGAAATACGAGATCCACCGAGACTCCACACTGGACCCCTCCCTG
ATGGAGATGACAGAGGCTGCCCTGCGCCTGCTGAGCAGGAACCCCCGCGGCTTCTTCCTCTTCGTGGAGG
GTGGTCGCATCGACCATGGTCATCATGAAAGCAGGGCTTACCGGGCACTGACTGAGACGATCATGTTCGA
CGACGCCATTGAGAGGGCGGGCCAGCTCACCAGCGAGGAGGACACGCTGAGCCTCGTCACTGCCGACCAC
TCCCACGTCTTCTCCTTCGGAGGCTACCCCCTGCGAGGGAGCTCCATCTTCGGGCTGGCCCCTGGCAAGG
CCCGGGACAGGAAGGCCTACACGGTCCTCCTATACGGAAACGGTCCAGGCTATGTGCTCAAGGACGGCGC
CCGGCCGGATGTTACCGAGAGCGAGAGCGGGAGCCCCGAGTATCGGCAGCAGTCAGCAGTGCCCCTGGAC
GAAGAGACCCACGCAGGCGAGGACGTGGCGGTGTTCGCGCGCGGCCCGCAGGCGCACCTGGTTCACGGCG
TGCAGGAGCAGACCTTCATAGCGCACGTCATGGCCTTCGCCGCCTGCCTGGAGCCCTACACCGCCTGCGA
CCTGGCGCCCCCCGCCGGCACCACCGACGCCGCGCACCCGGGTGGCGGAGGACTGAACGACATCTTCGAG
GCTCAGAAAATCGAATGGCACGAACATCACCATCACCATCACCATCACCATTAAGGCCGGCCTGTAGTCA
CTGGCACAACGCGTTACCCGGTAAGCCAATCGGGTATACACGGTCGTCATACTGCAGACAGGGTTCTTCT
ACTTTGCAAGATAGTCTTGAGTAGTAAAATAAATAGATAGAGAAAATCAGCCTCGACTGTGCCTTCTAGT
TGCCAGCCATCTGTTGTTTGCCCCTCCCCCGTGCCTTCCTTGACCCTGGAAGGTGCCACTCCCACTGTCC
TTTCCTAATAAAATGAGGAAATTGCATCACAACACTCAACCCTATCTCGGTCTATTCTTTTGATTTATAA
GGGATTTTGCCGATTTCGGCCTATTGGTTAAAAAATGAGCTGATTTAACAAAAATTTAACGCGAATTAAT
TCTGTGGAATGTGTGTCAGTTAGGGTGTGGAAAGTCCCCAGGCTCCCCAGCAGGCAGAAGTATGCAAAGC
ATGCATCTCAATTAGTCAGCAACCAGGTGTGGAAAGTCCCCAGGCTCCCCAGCAGGCAGAAGTATGCAAA
GCATGCATCTCAATTAGTCAGCAACCATAGTCCCGCCCCTAACTCCGCCCATCCCGCCCCTAACTCCGCC
CAGTTCCGCCCATTCTCCGCCCCATGGCTGACTAATTTTTTTTATTTATGCAGAGGCCGAGGCCGCCTCT
GCCTCTGAGCTATTCCAGAAGTAGTGAGGAGGCTTTTTTGGAGGCCTAGGCTTTTGCAAAAAGCTCCCGG
GAGCTTGTATATCCATTTTCGGATCTGATCAGCACGTGTTGACAATTAATCATCGGCATAGTATATCGGC
ATAGTATAATACGACAAGGTGAGGAACTAAACCATGACCGAGTACAAGCCCACGGTGCGCCTCGCCACCC
GCGACGACGTCCCCAGGGCCGTACGCACCCTCGCCGCCGCGTTCGCCGACTACCCCGCCACGCGCCACAC
CGTCGATCCGGACCGCCACATCGAGCGGGTCACCGAGCTGCAAGAACTCTTCCTCACGCGCGTCGGGCTC
GACATCGGCAAGGTGTGGGTCGCGGACGACGGCGCCGCGGTGGCGGTCTGGACCACGCCGGAGAGCGTCG
AAGCGGGGGCGGTGTTCGCCGAGATCGGCCCGCGCATGGCCGAGTTGAGCGGTTCCCGGCTGGCCGCGCA
GCAACAGATGGAAGGCCTCCTGGCGCCGCACCGGCCCAAGGAGCCCGCGTGGTTCCTGGCCACCGTCGGC
GTCTCGCCCGACCACCAGGGCAAGGGTCTGGGCAGCGCCGTCGTGCTCCCCGGAGTGGAGGCGGCCGAGC
GCGCCGGGGTGCCCGCCTTCCTGGAGACATCCGCGCCCCGCAACCTCCCCTTCTACGAGCGGCTCGGCTT
CACCGTCACCGCCGACGTCGAGGTGCCCGAAGGACCGCGCACCTGGTGCATGACCCGCAAGCCCGGTGCC
TGACACGTGCTACGAGATTTCGATTCCACCGCCGCCTTCTATGAAAGGTTGGGCTTCGGAATCGTTTTCC
GGGACGCCGGCTGGATGATCCTCCAGCGCGGGGATCTCATGCTGGAGTTCTTCGCCCACCCCAACTTGTT
TATTGCAGCTTATAATGGTTACAAATAAAGCAATAGCATCACAAATTTCACAAATAAAGCATTTTTTTCA
CTGCATTCTAGTTGTGGTTTGTCCAAACTCATCAATGTATCTTATCATGTCTGTATACCGTCGACCTCTA
GCTAGAGCTTGGCGTAATCATGGTCATTACCAATGCTTAATCAGTGAGGCACCTATCTCAGCGATCTGTC
TATTTCGTTCATCCATAGTTGCCTGACTCCCCGTCGTGTAGATAACTACGATACGGGAGGGCTTACCATC
TGGCCCCAGCGCTGCGATGATACCGCGAGAACCACGCTCACCGGCTCCGGATTTATCAGCAATAAACCAG
CCAGCCGGAAGGGCCGAGCGCAGAAGTGGTCCTGCAACTTTATCCGCCTCCATCCAGTCTATTAATTGTT
GCCGGGAAGCTAGAGTAAGTAGTTCGCCAGTTAATAGTTTGCGCAACGTTGTTGCCATCGCTACAGGCAT
CGTGGTGTCACGCTCGTCGTTTGGTATGGCTTCATTCAGCTCCGGTTCCCAACGATCAAGGCGAGTTACA
TGATCCCCCATGTTGTGCAAAAAAGCGGTTAGCTCCTTCGGTCCTCCGATCGTTGTCAGAAGTAAGTTGG
CCGCAGTGTTATCACTCATGGTTATGGCAGCACTGCATAATTCTCTTACTGTCATGCCATCCGTAAGATG
CTTTTCTGTGACTGGTGAGTACTCAACCAAGTCATTCTGAGAATAGTGTATGCGGCGACCGAGTTGCTCT
TGCCCGGCGTCAATACGGGATAATACCGCGCCACATAGCAGAACTTTAAAAGTGCTCATCATTGGAAAAC
GTTCTTCGGGGCGAAAACTCTCAAGGATCTTACCGCTGTTGAGATCCAGTTCGATGTAACCCACTCGTGC
ACCCAACTGATCTTCAGCATCTTTTACTTTCACCAGCGTTTCTGGGTGAGCAAAAACAGGAAGGCAAAAT
GCCGCAAAAAAGGGAATAAGGGCGACACGGAAATGTTGAATACTCATATTCTTCCTT
Features (pLannotate 1.2.2; 24 found; start..end, strand, type, name):
    119..143     -  CDS            KanR (fragment): aminoglycoside phosphotransferase; aph(3')-Ia; confers resistance to kanamycin
    254..842     +  rep_origin     ori: high-copy-number ColE1/pMB1/pBR322/pUC origin of replication
   1067..1084    +  terminator     rrnB T2 terminator (fragment): transcription terminator T2 from the E. coli rrnB gene
   1109..1128    -  CDS            lacZα (fragment): LacZα fragment of β-galactosidase; lacZ fragment
   1584..1600    +  protein_bind   lac operator: The lac repressor binds to the lac operator to inhibit transcription in E. coli. This inhibition can be relieved by adding lactose or isopropyl-β-D-thiogalactopyranoside (IPTG). lac repressor encoded by lacI
   1843..2146    +  enhancer       CMV enhancer: human cytomegalovirus immediate early enhancer
   2147..2350    +  promoter       CMV promoter: human cytomegalovirus (CMV) immediate early promoter
   2486..2529    +  intron         CMV intron (fragment): modified intron A from human cytomegalovirus
   2581..2599    +  promoter       SP6 promoter: promoter for bacteriophage SP6 RNA polymerase
   2603..2640    +  CDS            IgH signal sequence (fragment): signal sequence from the mouse immunoglobulin heavy chain variable region
   2749..4752    +  CDS            NOTCH4 (fragment): NOTC4_HUMAN - Also known as INT3. Experimental evidence at protein level: Swiss-Prot protein existence level 1. Functions as a receptor for membrane-bound ligands Jagged1, Jagged2 and Delta1 to regulate cell-fate determination. Upon ligand activation through the released notch intracellular domain (NICD) it forms a transcriptional activator complex with RBPJ/RBPSUH and activates genes of the enhancer of split locus. Affects the implementation of differentiation, proliferation and apoptotic programs. May regulate branching morphogenesis in the developing vascular system (By similarity). From Ho
   4849..5028    +  CDS            Comp (fragment): COMP_RAT - Experimental evidence at protein level: Swiss-Prot protein existence level 1. May play a role in the structural integrity of cartilage via its interaction with other extracellular matrix proteins such as the collagens and fibronectin. Can mediate the interaction of chondrocytes with the cartilage extracellular matrix through interaction with cell surface integrin receptors. Could play a role in the pathogenesis of osteoarthritis. Potent suppressor of apoptosis in both primary chondrocytes and transformed cells. Suppresses apoptosis by blocking the activation of caspase-3 and by indu
   5016..6468    +  CDS            SEAP (fragment): secreted alkaline phosphatase from human placenta The natural enzyme has a C-terminal transmembrane sequence that is replaced by a GPI anchor.
   6493..6534    +  CDS            AviTag™ (fragment): peptide tag that allows for enzymatic biotinylation
   6538..6561    +  CDS            8xHis: 8xHis affinity tag
   6707..6818    +  polyA_signal   bGH poly(A) signal: bovine growth hormone polyadenylation signal
   6819..6927    +  rep_origin     f1 ori (fragment): f1 bacteriophage origin of replication; arrow indicates direction of (+) strand synthesis
   6941..7270    +  promoter       SV40 promoter: SV40 enhancer and early promoter
   7318..7365    +  promoter       EM7 promoter: synthetic bacterial promoter&nbsp
   7384..7983    +  CDS            PuroR (fragment): puromycin N-acetyltransferase; pac from Streptomyces; confers resistance to puromycin
   7993..8118    +  CDS            ble (fragment): BLE_KLEPN - Experimental evidence at protein level: Swiss-Prot protein existence level 1. Binding protein with a strong affinity to the bleomycin family of antibiotics. Binds to CL990; an antimitotic-antibiotic compound. From Klebsiella pneumoniae.
   8113..8234    +  polyA_signal   SV40 poly(A) signal: SV40 polyadenylation signal
   8287..9147    -  CDS            AmpR: β-lactamase; bla; confers resistance to ampicillin, carbenicillin, and related antibiotics
   9150..89      -  promoter       AmpR promoter (fragment) (across the origin): bla
