[The description below was written by a language model from this plasmid's Addgene catalogue record and pLannotate feature annotations shown in this document.]
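Description:
pD649-HAsp-NOTCH4(Trunc2)-COMP5AP-AviTag-9xHis is a 9.2 kb mammalian expression plasmid built on the pD649 backbone for producing a secreted, multimerised fragment of the human NOTCH4 ectodomain. It is maintained in E. coli at high copy through a ColE1/pUC-type origin and selected with ampicillin via the β-lactamase gene. The feature table also shows an SV40 promoter/EM7 promoter cassette driving a puromycin N-acetyltransferase coding region followed by an SV40 polyadenylation signal, which could allow puromycin selection in mammalian cells. Short annotated remnants of KanR, lacZα, ble and f1 ori appear to be non-functional fragments. The depositor notes that some plasmids in this collection may carry an IS4-like transposase insertion upstream of the CMV promoter; no such element is annotated here.

The expression unit consists of the CMV enhancer and promoter, a fragment of CMV intron A, and an SP6 promoter that can serve for in vitro transcription or as a sequencing primer site. The open reading frame begins with a secretion signal: the plasmid name indicates an HA signal peptide, while the annotation software matched part of this region to an immunoglobulin heavy chain leader. It is followed by a 2,004 bp partial NOTCH4 extracellular segment ("Trunc2") cloned between retained NotI and AscI sites. This is fused C-terminally to the rat COMP coiled-coil region, which drives pentamer formation, then human placental alkaline phosphatase as an enzymatic reporter, an AviTag for site-specific biotinylation, and a polyhistidine tag for purification (named 9xHis, annotated as 8xHis), ending with a bGH polyadenylation signal. The pentameric fusion raises avidity so that weak interactions become detectable, and the construct comes from a study mapping a human cell-surface protein interactome, where such proteins would suit use as soluble probes in binding screens.
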