Addgene plasmid #157505: pD649-HAsp-NOTCH4(Trunc2)-COMP5AP-AviTag-9xHis
Purpose: Mammalian expression of cell-surface protein partial extracellular domain fused to COMP5AP-AviTag-9xHis. Protein is secreted from cells.
Depositing lab: Chris Garcia. Depositing organization: Stanford University. Publication: A Human IgSF Cell-Surface Interactome Reveals a Complex Network of Protein-Protein Interactions. Wojtowicz WM, Vielmetter J, Fernandes RA, Siepe DH, Eastman CL, Chisholm GB, Cox S, Klock H, Anderson PW, Rue SM, Miller JJ, Glaser SM, Bragstad ML, Vance J, Lam AW, Lesley SA, Zinn K, Garcia KC. Cell. 2020 Aug 20;182(4):1027-1043.e17. doi: 10.1016/j.cell.2020.07.025. PubMed 32822567.
Backbone
  Vector backbone: pD649
  Backbone size w/o insert (bp): 7153
  Vector type: Mammalian Expression
Growth in bacteria
  Bacterial resistance: Ampicillin, 100 μg/mL
  Growth temperature: 37°C
  Growth strain: DH5alpha
  Copy number: High Copy
Gene/Insert
  Gene/Insert name: NOTCH4 (alt name: NOTC4)
  Species: H. sapiens (human)
  Insert size (bp): 2004
  Entrez Gene: NOTCH4 (a.k.a. INT3)
  Promoter: CMV/SP6
  Tag / fusion protein: COMP5AP-AviTag-9xHis (C terminal on backbone)
  Cloning method: Restriction Enzyme; 5′ cloning site GCGGCCGC (not destroyed); 3′ cloning site GGCGCGCC (not destroyed)
  Sequencing primers: 5′ ATTTAGGTGACACTATAG; 3′ CGTCGCACTCCATCACGGTG
Resource information
  A portion of this plasmid was derived from a plasmid made by: synthesis by ThermoFisher
Terms and licenses: Academic/Nonprofit Terms; Industry Terms: Not Available to Industry
Depositor comments: Some plasmids in this collection may have an IS4-like element ISVsa5 family transposase upstream of the CMV promoter.
How to cite: pD649-HAsp-NOTCH4(Trunc2)-COMP5AP-AviTag-9xHis was a gift from Chris Garcia (Addgene plasmid # 157505 ; http://n2t.net/addgene:157505 ; RRID:Addgene_157505)
