>Addgene plasmid #157505 | pD649-HAsp-NOTCH4(Trunc2)-COMP5AP-AviTag-9xHis | depositor partial sequence | sequence record 304120 | insert (extracellular domain truncation)
AGAGGACTGCTGTGTGGATCTTTTCCAGAGCCTTGCGCCAATGGCGGCACATGTCTGTCTCTGTCTCTCG
GCCAGGGAACCTGTCAGTGTGCTCCTGGATTTCTGGGCGAGACTTGTCAGTTCCCCGATCCTTGTCAGAA
CGCCCAGCTGTGTCAGAATGGCGGCTCTTGTCAAGCTCTGCTGCCTGCTCCTCTGGGACTGCCTTCTTCT
CCATCTCCACTGACACCCAGCTTTCTGTGCACCTGTCTGCCTGGCTTTACCGGCGAAAGATGCCAGGCCA
AGCTGGAAGATCCCTGTCCTCCTAGCTTCTGCAGCAAGAGGGGCAGATGTCACATCCAGGCAAGCGGCAG
ACCTCAGTGTTCTTGTATGCCTGGCTGGACAGGCGAGCAGTGCCAGCTGAGAGATTTCTGCAGCGCCAAT
CCTTGTGTGAACGGCGGCGTGTGTCTGGCCACATATCCTCAGATCCAGTGCCACTGTCCTCCAGGCTTTG
AGGGACACGCCTGCGAGAGGGATGTGAACGAGTGTTTTCAGGACCCCGGACCTTGTCCTAAGGGCACCTC
TTGTCACAACACCCTGGGCAGCTTCCAGTGTCTGTGTCCTGTGGGACAAGAGGGACCCAGATGTGAACTG
AGAGCCGGGCCTTGTCCACCTAGAGGCTGTTCTAATGGCGGGACCTGTCAGCTGATGCCCGAGAAGGATA
GCACCTTCCACCTGTGTCTGTGCCCACCTGGCTTCATCGGCCCCGATTGCGAAGTGAACCCCGACAATTG
TGTGTCCCACCAGTGCCAGAACGGCGGAACTTGTCAGGACGGCCTGGACACCTATACCTGCCTGTGTCCA
GAGACATGGACCGGCTGGGATTGCAGCGAGGATGTGGATGAGTGTGAAACACAGGGCCCTCCACACTGCA
GAAACGGCGGGACATGCCAGAATAGCGCCGGCTCTTTTCACTGCGTGTGTGTGTCAGGCTGGGGCGGCAC
AAGCTGCGAGGAAAATCTGGACGATTGCATTGCCGCCACATGCGCCCCTGGCAGCACATGTATTGATAGA
GTGGGCTCCTTCAGCTGTCTCTGCCCTCCTGGAAGAACAGGCCTGCTGTGTCACCTGGAAGATATGTGCC
TGAGCCAGCCTTGTCATGGCGACGCCCAGTGTAGCACAAATCCTCTGACCGGCAGCACCCTGTGTCTTTG
TCAGCCTGGCTACTCTGGCCCTACCTGCCACCAGGATCTGGATGAATGTCTGATGGCCCAGCAGGGCCCT
TCTCCTTGTGAACATGGCGGAAGCTGTCTGAACACACCCGGCAGCTTCAACTGCTTGTGTCCTCCTGGCT
ACACCGGAAGCAGATGCGAGGCCGATCACAACGAATGCCTGTCTCAGCCTTGCCATCCTGGCTCTACCTG
TCTGGATCTGCTGGCCACCTTTCACTGCCTCTGTCCGCCTGGACTGGAAGGACAGCTGTGCGAGGTGGAA
ACAAATGAGTGCGCCAGCGCTCCTTGCCTGAATCACGCCGATTGCCACGACCTGCTGAACGGCTTTCAGT
GTATCTGCCTGCCTGGATTCAGCGGCACCAGATGCGAAGAGGACATCGACGAGTGTAGAAGCAGCCCTTG
TGCCAACGGTGGCCAGTGTCAAGATCAGCCAGGCGCCTTCCACTGCAAGTGTCTGCCAGGATTTGAAGGC
CCCAGATGCCAGACCGAAGTGGACGAGTGTCTGAGCGATCCATGTCCAGTGGGAGCCTCTTGTCTTGACC
TGCCTGGCGCCTTCTTTTGTCTTTGCCCTAGCGGCTTTACAGGGCAGCTGTGTGAAGTGCCCCTGTGCGC
TCCTAATCTGTGCCAGCCTAAACAGATCTGCAAGGACCAGAAGGATAAGGCCAACTGCCTTTGTCCTGAT
GGCTCTCCAGGATGCGCCCCACCTGAGGATAATTGCACATGTCACCACGGCCACTGCCAGAGAAGCTCTT
GTGTGTGTGATGTCGGATGGACAGGACCCGAGTGCGAAGCCGAA
